Addgene plasmid #136884: TetO-FUW-FLAG-NLS-EnR-MCS_N-term
Purpose: Doxycycline-inducible vector backbone containing the engrailed (EnR) repressor domain with FLAG and NLS sequences, followed by a multiple cloning site (MCS)
Depositing lab: Moritz Mall. Depositing organization: Deutsches Krebsforschungszentrum (DKFZ). Publication: Combining Cell Fate Reprogramming and Protein Engineering to Study Transcription Factor Functions. Adrian-Segarra JM, Weigel B, Mall M. Methods Mol Biol. 2021;2352:227-236. doi: 10.1007/978-1-0716-1601-7_15. PubMed 34324190.
Backbone
  Vector backbone: TetO-FUW
  Vector type: Mammalian Expression, Lentiviral
Growth in bacteria
  Bacterial resistance: Ampicillin, 100 μg/mL
  Growth temperature: 37°C
  Growth strain: NEB Stable
  Copy number: High Copy
Gene/Insert
  Gene/Insert name: engrailed repressor domain
  Species: D. melanogaster (fly)
  Entrez Gene: en (a.k.a. Dmel_CG9015, 153867_at, Apa, CG9015, Dmel\CG9015, EN, En, EnR, Eng, Engr, Engrailed, Engrailed/Invected, Es, V, en1, spa2, spt)
  Tag / fusion protein: Flag
Terms and licenses: Academic/Nonprofit Terms; Industry Terms: Not Available to Industry
How to cite: TetO-FUW-FLAG-NLS-EnR-MCS_N-term was a gift from Moritz Mall (Addgene plasmid # 136884 ; http://n2t.net/addgene:136884 ; RRID:Addgene_136884)
