[The description below was written by a language model from this plasmid's Addgene catalogue record and pLannotate feature annotations shown in this document.]
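Description:
TetO-FUW-FLAG-NLS-EnR-MCS_N-term is a doxycycline-inducible lentiviral transfer vector built on the TetO-FUW backbone. It serves as a cloning backbone for fusing proteins of interest to the Drosophila melanogaster engrailed repressor domain (EnR). In bacteria it replicates from a high-copy ColE1/pUC-type origin and is selected through β-lactamase (ampicillin resistance); an f1 origin is also present. The backbone additionally carries an SV40/EM7-driven BleoR cassette with an SV40 poly(A) signal. This cassette lies outside the LTR-flanked region, so it would not be packaged into virus.

The viral portion follows a third-generation-style layout. A CMV enhancer/promoter drives a truncated HIV-1 5' LTR, followed by the Ψ packaging signal with a partial gag sequence, the Rev response element for Rev-dependent nuclear export of the genomic RNA, and the cPPT/CTS. Downstream sits the expression cassette: a tetracycline response element with seven tetO copies joined to a minimal CMV promoter. Transcription from it therefore depends on a tetracycline-controlled transactivator, which this plasmid does not encode and which must be supplied separately, together with doxycycline. The cassette encodes a FLAG epitope and, according to the catalogue entry, a nuclear localisation signal (not separately annotated in the feature table), then the engrailed fragment and a multiple cloning site. A coding sequence inserted there receives the FLAG-NLS-EnR module at its N-terminus. A WPRE, which enhances transcript expression, the 3' LTR and a bGH poly(A) signal follow.

The construct is intended for engineering transcription factors into dominant repressor fusions and expressing them inducibly in mammalian cells. The associated work applies this to studying transcription factor function during cell fate reprogramming.
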