Features (pLannotate 1.2.2; 33 found; start..end, strand, type, name):
     35..58      +  misc_feature   MCS (fragment): pBluescript multiple cloning site
     58..646     +  misc_feature   WPRE: woodchuck hepatitis virus posttranscriptional regulatory element
    583..1164    +  CDS            nef (fragment): NEF_HV1H2 - Experimental evidence at protein level: Swiss-Prot protein existence level 1. Extracellular Nef protein targets CD4(+) T-lymphocytes for apoptosis by interacting with CXCR4 surface receptors. From Human immunodeficiency virus type 1 group M subtype B (isolate HXB2) (HIV-1).
   1171..1351    +  LTR            5' LTR (truncated): truncated 5' long terminal repeat (LTR) from HIV-1
   1383..1607    +  polyA_signal   bGH poly(A) signal: bovine growth hormone polyadenylation signal
   1611..1632    +  promoter       SV40 promoter (fragment): SV40 enhancer and early promoter
   1653..2081    +  rep_origin     f1 ori (sequence partly withheld): f1 bacteriophage origin of replication; arrow indicates direction of (+) strand synthesis
   2095..2424    +  promoter       SV40 promoter: SV40 enhancer and early promoter
   2472..2519    +  promoter       EM7 promoter: synthetic bacterial promoter&nbsp
   2538..2912    +  CDS            BleoR: antibiotic-binding protein; Sh ble from Streptoalloteichus hindustanus; confers resistance to bleomycin, phleomycin, and Zeocin™
   2922..3047    +  CDS            ble (fragment): BLE_KLEPN - Experimental evidence at protein level: Swiss-Prot protein existence level 1. Binding protein with a strong affinity to the bleomycin family of antibiotics. Binds to CL990; an antimitotic-antibiotic compound. From Klebsiella pneumoniae.
   3042..3163    +  polyA_signal   SV40 poly(A) signal: SV40 polyadenylation signal
   3236..3252    -  protein_bind   lac operator: The lac repressor binds to the lac operator to inhibit transcription in E. coli. This inhibition can be relieved by adding lactose or isopropyl-β-D-thiogalactopyranoside (IPTG). lac repressor encoded by lacI
   3260..3290    -  promoter       lac promoter: promoter for the E. coli lac operon
   3305..3326    -  protein_bind   CAP binding site: CAP binding activates transcription in the presence of cAMP. E. coli catabolite activator protein
   3339..3431    -  CDS            lacI (fragment): lac repressor; lacI; The lac repressor binds to the lac operator to inhibit transcription in E. coli. This inhibition can be relieved by adding lactose or isopropyl-β-D-thiogalactopyranoside (IPTG).
   3614..4202    -  rep_origin     ori: high-copy-number ColE1/pMB1/pBR322/pUC origin of replication
   4373..5233    -  CDS            AmpR: β-lactamase; bla; confers resistance to ampicillin, carbenicillin, and related antibiotics
   5234..5338    -  promoter       AmpR promoter: bla
   5397..5449    -  misc_feature   bom (fragment): basis of mobility region from pBR322
   5604..5983    +  enhancer       CMV enhancer: human cytomegalovirus immediate early enhancer
   5984..6183    +  promoter       CMV promoter: human cytomegalovirus (CMV) immediate early promoter
   6201..6381    +  LTR            5' LTR (truncated): truncated 5' long terminal repeat (LTR) from HIV-1
   6428..6553    +  misc_feature   HIV-1 Ψ: packaging signal of human immunodeficiency virus type 1
   6537..6900    +  CDS            HIV-1 gag (fragment): gag protein from human immunodeficiency virus 1; gag
   7046..7279    +  misc_feature   RRE: The Rev response element (RRE) of HIV-1 allows for Rev-dependent mRNA export from the nucleus to the cytoplasm.
   7656..7756    +  CDS            Rev (fragment): human immunodeficiency virus 1 (HIV-1) Rev protein; rev; enhances nuclear export of unspliced and incompletely spliced viral mRNAs
   7806..7923    +  misc_feature   cPPT/CTS: central polypurine tract and central termination sequence of HIV-1
   7980..8250    +  protein_bind   tetracycline response element: contains seven copies of the tetracycline operator tetO tetracycline repressor TetR
   8261..8278    +  misc_feature   MCS (fragment): pUC18/19 multiple cloning site
   8283..8321    +  promoter       minimal CMV promoter: human cytomegalovirus (CMV) immediate early promoter
   8433..8453    +  CDS            FLAG (fragment): FLAG® epitope tag, followed by an enterokinase cleavage site
   8475..5       +  CDS            en (fragment) (across the origin): HMEN_DROME - Experimental evidence at protein level: Swiss-Prot protein existence level 1. This protein specifies the body segmentation pattern. It is required for the development of the central nervous system. Transcriptional regulator that represses activated promoters. Wg signaling operates by inactivating the SGG repression of EN autoactivation. From Drosophila melanogaster (Fruit fly).
>Addgene plasmid #136884 | TetO-FUW-FLAG-NLS-EnR-MCS_N-term | addgene full sequence | sequence record 272359 | Addgene NGS Result
GATCCTCTAGAGAAGACTATTAATTAAGCTAGCTAATTCGATATCAAGCTTATCGATAATCAACCTCTGG
ATTACAAAATTTGTGAAAGATTGACTGGTATTCTTAACTATGTTGCTCCTTTTACGCTATGTGGATACGC
TGCTTTAATGCCTTTGTATCATGCTATTGCTTCCCGTATGGCTTTCATTTTCTCCTCCTTGTATAAATCC
TGGTTGCTGTCTCTTTATGAGGAGTTGTGGCCCGTTGTCAGGCAACGTGGCGTGGTGTGCACTGTGTTTG
CTGACGCAACCCCCACTGGTTGGGGCATTGCCACCACCTGTCAGCTCCTTTCCGGGACTTTCGCTTTCCC
CCTCCCTATTGCCACGGCGGAACTCATCGCCGCCTGCCTTGCCCGCTGCTGGACAGGGGCTCGGCTGTTG
GGCACTGACAATTCCGTGGTGTTGTCGGGGAAATCATCGTCCTTTCCTTGGCTGCTCGCCTGTGTTGCCA
CCTGGATTCTGCGCGGGACGTCCTTCTGCTACGTCCCTTCGGCCCTCAATCCAGCGGACCTTCCTTCCCG
CGGCCTGCTGCCGGCTCTGCGGCCTCTTCCGCGTCTTCGCCTTCGCCCTCAGACGAGTCGGATCTCCCTT
TGGGCCGCCTCCCCGCATCGATACCGTCGACCTCGAGACCTAGAAAAACATGGAGCAATCACAAGTAGCA
ATACAGCAGCTACCAATGCTGATTGTGCCTGGCTAGAAGCACAAGAGGAGGAGGAGGTGGGTTTTCCAGT
CACACCTCAGGTACCTTTAAGACCAATGACTTACAAGGCAGCTGTAGATCTTAGCCACTTTTTAAAAGAA
AAGGGGGGACTGGAAGGGCTAATTCACTCCCAACGAAGACAAGATATCCTTGATCTGTGGATCTACCACA
CACAAGGCTACTTCCCTGATTGGCAGAACTACACACCAGGGCCAGGGATCAGATATCCACTGACCTTTGG
ATGGTGCTACAAGCTAGTACCAGTTGAGCAAGAGAAGGTAGAAGAAGCCAATGAAGGAGAGAACACCCGC
TTGTTACACCCTGTGAGCCTGCATGGGATGGATGACCCGGAGAGAGAAGTATTAGAGTGGAGGTTTGACA
GCCGCCTAGCATTTCATCACATGGCCCGAGAGCTGCATCCGGACTGTACTGGGTCTCTCTGGTTAGACCA
GATCTGAGCCTGGGAGCTCTCTGGCTAACTAGGGAACCCACTGCTTAAGCCTCAATAAAGCTTGCCTTGA
GTGCTTCAAGTAGTGTGTGCCCGTCTGTTGTGTGACTCTGGTAACTAGAGATCCCTCAGACCCTTTTAGT
CAGTGTGGAAAATCTCTAGCAGGGCCCGTTTAAACCCGCTGATCAGCCTCGACTGTGCCTTCTAGTTGCC
AGCCATCTGTTGTTTGCCCCTCCCCCGTGCCTTCCTTGACCCTGGAAGGTGCCACTCCCACTGTCCTTTC
CTAATAAAATGAGGAAATTGCATCGCATTGTCTGAGTAGGTGTCATTCTATTCTGGGGGGTGGGGTGGGG
CAGGACAGCAAGGGGGAGGATTGGGAAGACAATAGCAGGCATGCTGGGGATGCGGTGGGCTCTATGGCTT
CTGAGGCGGAAAGAACCAGCTGGGGCTCTAGGGGGTATCCCC
[124 nt withheld, positions 1653-1776]
C
[91 nt withheld, positions 1778-1868]
A
[49 nt withheld, positions 1870-1918]
CCTTTGACGTTGGAGTCCACGTTCTTT
[37 nt withheld, positions 1946-1982]
ACCCTATCTCGGTCTATTCTTTTGATTTATAAGGGATTTTGCCGATTTCGGCCTATTGGTTAAAAAATGA
GCTGATTTAACAAAAATTTAACGCGAATTAATTCTGTGGAATGTGTGTCAGTTAGGGTGTGGAAAGTCCC
CAGGCTCCCCAGCAGGCAGAAGTATGCAAAGCATGCATCTCAATTAGTCAGCAACCAGGTGTGGAAAGTC
CCCAGGCTCCCCAGCAGGCAGAAGTATGCAAAGCATGCATCTCAATTAGTCAGCAACCATAGTCCCGCCC
CTAACTCCGCCCATCCCGCCCCTAACTCCGCCCAGTTCCGCCCATTCTCCGCCCCATGGCTGACTAATTT
TTTTTATTTATGCAGAGGCCGAGGCCGCCTCTGCCTCTGAGCTATTCCAGAAGTAGTGAGGAGGCTTTTT
TGGAGGCCTAGGCTTTTGCAAAAAGCTCCCGGGAGCTTGTATATCCATTTTCGGATCTGATCAGCACGTG
TTGACAATTAATCATCGGCATAGTATATCGGCATAGTATAATACGACAAGGTGAGGAACTAAACCATGGC
CAAGTTGACCAGTGCCGTTCCGGTGCTCACCGCGCGCGACGTCGCCGGAGCGGTCGAGTTCTGGACCGAC
CGGCTCGGGTTCTCCCGGGACTTCGTGGAGGACGACTTCGCCGGTGTGGTCCGGGACGACGTGACCCTGT
TCATCAGCGCGGTCCAGGACCAGGTGGTGCCGGACAACACCCTGGCCTGGGTGTGGGTGCGCGGCCTGGA
CGAGCTGTACGCCGAGTGGTCGGAGGTCGTGTCCACGAACTTCCGGGACGCCTCCGGGCCGGCCATGACC
GAGATCGGCGAGCAGCCGTGGGGGCGGGAGTTCGCCCTGCGCGACCCGGCCGGCAACTGCGTGCACTTCG
TGGCCGAGGAGCAGGACTGACACGTGCTACGAGATTTCGATTCCACCGCCGCCTTCTATGAAAGGTTGGG
CTTCGGAATCGTTTTCCGGGACGCCGGCTGGATGATCCTCCAGCGCGGGGATCTCATGCTGGAGTTCTTC
GCCCACCCCAACTTGTTTATTGCAGCTTATAATGGTTACAAATAAAGCAATAGCATCACAAATTTCACAA
ATAAAGCATTTTTTTCACTGCATTCTAGTTGTGGTTTGTCCAAACTCATCAATGTATCTTATCATGTCTG
TATACCGTCGACCTCTAGCTAGAGCTTGGCGTAATCATGGTCATAGCTGTTTCCTGTGTGAAATTGTTAT
CCGCTCACAATTCCACACAACATACGAGCCGGAAGCATAAAGTGTAAAGCCTGGGGTGCCTAATGAGTGA
GCTAACTCACATTAATTGCGTTGCGCTCACTGCCCGCTTTCCAGTCGGGAAACCTGTCGTGCCAGCTGCA
TTAATGAATCGGCCAACGCGCGGGGAGAGGCGGTTTGCGTATTGGGCGCTCTTCCGCTTCCTCGCTCACT
GACTCGCTGCGCTCGGTCGTTCGGCTGCGGCGAGCGGTATCAGCTCACTCAAAGGCGGTAATACGGTTAT
CCACAGAATCAGGGGATAACGCAGGAAAGAACATGTGAGCAAAAGGCCAGCAAAAGGCCAGGAACCGTAA
AAAGGCCGCGTTGCTGGCGTTTTTCCATAGGCTCCGCCCCCCTGACGAGCATCACAAAAATCGACGCTCA
AGTCAGAGGTGGCGAAACCCGACAGGACTATAAAGATACCAGGCGTTTCCCCCTGGAAGCTCCCTCGTGC
GCTCTCCTGTTCCGACCCTGCCGCTTACCGGATACCTGTCCGCCTTTCTCCCTTCGGGAAGCGTGGCGCT
TTCTCATAGCTCACGCTGTAGGTATCTCAGTTCGGTGTAGGTCGTTCGCTCCAAGCTGGGCTGTGTGCAC
GAACCCCCCGTTCAGCCCGACCGCTGCGCCTTATCCGGTAACTATCGTCTTGAGTCCAACCCGGTAAGAC
ACGACTTATCGCCACTGGCAGCAGCCACTGGTAACAGGATTAGCAGAGCGAGGTATGTAGGCGGTGCTAC
AGAGTTCTTGAAGTGGTGGCCTAACTACGGCTACACTAGAAGAACAGTATTTGGTATCTGCGCTCTGCTG
AAGCCAGTTACCTTCGGAAAAAGAGTTGGTAGCTCTTGATCCGGCAAACAAACCACCGCTGGTAGCGGTG
GTTTTTTTGTTTGCAAGCAGCAGATTACGCGCAGAAAAAAAGGATCTCAAGAAGATCCTTTGATCTTTTC
TACGGGGTCTGACGCTCAGTGGAACGAAAACTCACGTTAAGGGATTTTGGTCATGAGATTATCAAAAAGG
ATCTTCACCTAGATCCTTTTAAATTAAAAATGAAGTTTTAAATCAATCTAAAGTATATATGAGTAAACTT
GGTCTGACAGTTACCAATGCTTAATCAGTGAGGCACCTATCTCAGCGATCTGTCTATTTCGTTCATCCAT
AGTTGCCTGACTCCCCGTCGTGTAGATAACTACGATACGGGAGGGCTTACCATCTGGCCCCAGTGCTGCA
ATGATACCGCGAGACCCACGCTCACCGGCTCCAGATTTATCAGCAATAAACCAGCCAGCCGGAAGGGCCG
AGCGCAGAAGTGGTCCTGCAACTTTATCCGCCTCCATCCAGTCTATTAATTGTTGCCGGGAAGCTAGAGT
AAGTAGTTCGCCAGTTAATAGTTTGCGCAACGTTGTTGCCATTGCTACAGGCATCGTGGTGTCACGCTCG
TCGTTTGGTATGGCTTCATTCAGCTCCGGTTCCCAACGATCAAGGCGAGTTACATGATCCCCCATGTTGT
GCAAAAAAGCGGTTAGCTCCTTCGGTCCTCCGATCGTTGTCAGAAGTAAGTTGGCCGCAGTGTTATCACT
CATGGTTATGGCAGCACTGCATAATTCTCTTACTGTCATGCCATCCGTAAGATGCTTTTCTGTGACTGGT
GAGTACTCAACCAAGTCATTCTGAGAATAGTGTATGCGGCGACCGAGTTGCTCTTGCCCGGCGTCAATAC
GGGATAATACCGCGCCACATAGCAGAACTTTAAAAGTGCTCATCATTGGAAAACGTTCTTCGGGGCGAAA
ACTCTCAAGGATCTTACCGCTGTTGAGATCCAGTTCGATGTAACCCACTCGTGCACCCAACTGATCTTCA
GCATCTTTTACTTTCACCAGCGTTTCTGGGTGAGCAAAAACAGGAAGGCAAAATGCCGCAAAAAAGGGAA
TAAGGGCGACACGGAAATGTTGAATACTCATACTCTTCCTTTTTCAATATTATTGAAGCATTTATCAGGG
TTATTGTCTCATGAGCGGATACATATTTGAATGTATTTAGAAAAATAAACAAATAGGGGTTCCGCGCACA
TTTCCCCGAAAAGTGCCACCTGACGTCGACGGATCGGGAGATCTCCCGATCCCCTATGGTGCACTCTCAG
TACAATCTGCTCTGATGCCGCATAGTTAAGCCAGTATCTGCTCCCTGCTTGTGTGTTGGAGGTCGCTGAG
TAGTGCGCGAGCAAAATTTAAGCTACAACAAGGCAAGGCTTGACCGACAATTGCATGAAGAATCTGCTTA
GGGTTAGGCGTTTTGCGCTGCTTCGCGATGTACGGGCCAGATATACGCGTTGACATTGATTATTGACTAG
TTATTAATAGTAATCAATTACGGGGTCATTAGTTCATAGCCCATATATGGAGTTCCGCGTTACATAACTT
ACGGTAAATGGCCCGCCTGGCTGACCGCCCAACGACCCCCGCCCATTGACGTCAATAATGACGTATGTTC
CCATAGTAACGCCAATAGGGACTTTCCATTGACGTCAATGGGTGGAGTATTTACGGTAAACTGCCCACTT
GGCAGTACATCAAGTGTATCATATGCCAAGTACGCCCCCTATTGACGTCAATGACGGTAAATGGCCCGCC
TGGCATTATGCCCAGTACATGACCTTATGGGACTTTCCTACTTGGCAGTACATCTACGTATTAGTCATCG
CTATTACCATGGTGATGCGGTTTTGGCAGTACATCAATGGGCGTGGATAGCGGTTTGACTCACGGGGATT
TCCAAGTCTCCACCCCATTGACGTCAATGGGAGTTTGTTTTGGCACCAAAATCAACGGGACTTTCCAAAA
TGTCGTAACAACTCCGCCCCATTGACGCAAATGGGCGGTAGGCGTGTACGGTGGGAGGTCTATATAAGCA
GCGCGTTTTGCCTGTACTGGGTCTCTCTGGTTAGACCAGATCTGAGCCTGGGAGCTCTCTGGCTAACTAG
GGAACCCACTGCTTAAGCCTCAATAAAGCTTGCCTTGAGTGCTTCAAGTAGTGTGTGCCCGTCTGTTGTG
TGACTCTGGTAACTAGAGATCCCTCAGACCCTTTTAGTCAGTGTGGAAAATCTCTAGCAGTGGCGCCCGA
ACAGGGACTTGAAAGCGAAAGGGAAACCAGAGGAGCTCTCTCGACGCAGGACTCGGCTTGCTGAAGCGCG
CACGGCAAGAGGCGAGGGGCGGCGACTGGTGAGTACGCCAAAAATTTTGACTAGCGGAGGCTAGAAGGAG
AGAGATGGGTGCGAGAGCGTCAGTATTAAGCGGGGGAGAATTAGATCGCGATGGGAAAAAATTCGGTTAA
GGCCAGGGGGAAAGAAAAAATATAAATTAAAACATATAGTATGGGCAAGCAGGGAGCTAGAACGATTCGC
AGTTAATCCTGGCCTGTTAGAAACATCAGAAGGCTGTAGACAAATACTGGGACAGCTACAACCATCCCTT
CAGACAGGATCAGAAGAACTTAGATCATTATATAATACAGTAGCAACCCTCTATTGTGTGCATCAAAGGA
TAGAGATAAAAGACACCAAGGAAGCTTTAGACAAGATAGAGGAAGAGCAAAACAAAAGTAAGACCACCGC
ACAGCAAGCGGCCGCTGATCTTCAGACCTGGAGGAGGAGATATGAGGGACAATTGGAGAAGTGAATTATA
TAAATATAAAGTAGTAAAAATTGAACCATTAGGAGTAGCACCCACCAAGGCAAAGAGAAGAGTGGTGCAG
AGAGAAAAAAGAGCAGTGGGAATAGGAGCTTTGTTCCTTGGGTTCTTGGGAGCAGCAGGAAGCACTATGG
GCGCAGCGTCAATGACGCTGACGGTACAGGCCAGACAATTATTGTCTGGTATAGTGCAGCAGCAGAACAA
TTTGCTGAGGGCTATTGAGGCGCAACAGCATCTGTTGCAACTCACAGTCTGGGGCATCAAGCAGCTCCAG
GCAAGAATCCTGGCTGTGGAAAGATACCTAAAGGATCAACAGCTCCTGGGGATTTGGGGTTGCTCTGGAA
AACTCATTTGCACCACTGCTGTGCCTTGGAATGCTAGTTGGAGTAATAAATCTCTGGAACAGATTTGGAA
TCACACGACCTGGATGGAGTGGGACAGAGAAATTAACAATTACACAAGCTTAATACACTCCTTAATTGAA
GAATCGCAAAACCAGCAAGAAAAGAATGAACAAGAATTATTGGAATTAGATAAATGGGCAAGTTTGTGGA
ATTGGTTTAACATAACAAATTGGCTGTGGTATATAAAATTATTCATAATGATAGTAGGAGGCTTGGTAGG
TTTAAGAATAGTTTTTGCTGTACTTTCTATAGTGAATAGAGTTAGGCAGGGATATTCACCATTATCGTTT
CAGACCCACCTCCCAACCCCGAGGGGACCCGACAGGCCCGAAGGAATAGAAGAAGAAGGTGGAGAGAGAG
ACAGAGACAGATCCATTCGATTAGTGAACGGATCGGCACTGCGTGCGCCAATTCTGCAGACAAATGGCAG
TATTCATCCACAATTTTAAAAGAAAAGGGGGGATTGGGGGGTACAGTGCAGGGGAAAGAATAGTAGACAT
AATAGCAACAGACATACAAACTAAAGAATTACAAAAACAAATTACAAAAATTCAAAATTTTCGGGTTTAT
TACAGGGACAGCAGAGATCCAGTTTGGTTAGATCTCGAGTTTACCACTCCCTATCAGTGATAGAGAAAAG
TGAAAGTCGAGTTTACCACTCCCTATCAGTGATAGAGAAAAGTGAAAGTCGAGTTTACCACTCCCTATCA
GTGATAGAGAAAAGTGAAAGTCGAGTTTACCACTCCCTATCAGTGATAGAGAAAAGTGAAAGTCGAGTTT
ACCACTCCCTATCAGTGATAGAGAAAAGTGAAAGTCGAGTTTACCACTCCCTATCAGTGATAGAGAAAAG
TGAAAGTCGAGTTTACCACTCCCTATCAGTGATAGAGAAAAGTGAAAGTCGAGCTCGGTACCCGGGTCGA
GGTAGGCGTGTACGGTGGGAGGCCTATATAAGCAGAGCTCGTTTAGTGAACCGTCAGATCGCCTGGAGAC
GCCATCCACGCTGTTTTGACCTCCATAGAAGACACCGGGACCGATCCAGCCTCCGCGGCCCCGAATTGGC
CACCATGGACTACAAGGACGACGATGACAAGCCAAAGAAGAAGCGTAAGGTAATGGCCCTGGAGGATCGC
TGCAGCCCACAGTCAGCGCCCAGCCCCATTACCCTACAAATGCAGCATCTTCACCACCAGCAACAGCAGC
AGCAGCAACAGCAGCAGCAAATGCAGCACCTCCACCAGCTGCAGCAACTGCAGCAGTTGCACCAACAGCA
ACTGGCCGCCGGTGTCTTCCACCATCCGGCAATGGCCTTCGATGCCGCTGCAGCCGCCGCTGCTGCAGCT
GCTGCTGCGGCCGCCCACGCTCATGCTGCTGCACTGCAGCAGCGCCTCAGTGGCAGTGGATCGCCCGCAT
CCTGCTCCACGCCCGCCTCGTCCACGCCGCTGACCATCAAGGAGGAGGAAAGCGACTCCGTGATCGGTGA
CATGAGTTTCCACAATCAGACGCACACCACCAACGAGGAGGAGGAGGCGGAGGAGGATGACGACATTGAT
GTGGATGTGGATGATACGTCGGCGGGCGGACGCCTGCCACCACCCGCCCACCAGCAGCAGTCGACGGCCA
AGCCCTCGCTGGCCTTTTCCATCTCCAACATCCTGAGCGATCGTTTCGGAGATGTCCAGAAGCCTGGCAA
GTCGATTGAGAACCAGGCCAGCATATTCCGCCCCTTCGAGGCGAATCGCTCCCAGACTGCCACGCCCTCC
GCCTTTACAAGAGTGGATCTGCTGGAGTTTAGCCGGCAACAGCAAGCTGCCGCCGCAGCCGCTACTGCGG
CCATGATGCTGGAACGGGCCAACTTCCTTAACTGCTTCAATCCGGCTGCCTATCCCAGGATACACGAGGA
AATCGTGCAGAGTCGCCTGCGCAGGAGTGCAGCCAATGCCGTCATCCCGCCGCCCATGAGCTCCAAGATG
AGCGATGCCAATCCAGAGAAATCTGCTCTGG
